>Addgene plasmid #234188 | pAIP4_5EIP | addgene full sequence | sequence record 464153 | Addgene NGS Result
CCTGAGCAACAACATGAATGGTCTTCGGTTTCCGTGTTTCGTAAAGTCTGGAAACGCGGAAGTCAGCGCC
CTGCACCATTATGTTCCGGATCTGCATCGCAGGATGCTGCTGGCTACCCTGTGGAACACCTACATCTGTA
TTAACGAAGCGCTGGCATTGACCCTGAGTGATTTTTCTCTGGTCCCGCCGCATCCATACCGCCAGTTGTT
TACCCTCACAACGTTCCAGTAACCGGGCATGTTCATCATCAGTAACCCGTATCGTGAGCATCCTCTCTCG
TTTCATCGGTATCATTACCCCCATGAACAGAAATCCCCCTTACACGGAGGCATCAGTGACCAAACAGGAA
AAAACCGCCCTTAACATGGCCCGCTTTATCAGAAGCCAGACATTAACGCTTCTGGAGAAACTCAACGAGC
TGGACGCGGATGAACAGGCAGACATCTGTGAATCGCTTCACGACCACGCTGATGAGCTTTACCGCAGCTG
CCTCGCGCGTTTCGGTGATGACGGTGAAAACCTCTGACACATGCAGCTCCCGGAGACGGTCACAGCTTGT
CTGTAAGCGGATGCCGGGAGCAGACAAGCCCGTCAGGGCGCGTCAGCGGGTGTTGGCGGGTGTCGGGGCG
CAGCCATGACCCAGTCACGTAGCGATAGCGGAGTGTATACTGGCTTAACTATGCGGCATCAGAGCAGATT
GTACTGAGAGTGCACCATTGCGGTGTGAAATACCGCACAGATGCGTAAGGAGAAAATACCGCATCAGGCG
CTCTTCCGCTTCCTCGCTCACTGACTCGCTGCGCTCGGTCGTTCGGCTGCGGCGAGCGGTATCAGCTCAC
TCAAAGGCGGTAATACGGTTATCCACAGAATCAGGGGATAACGCAGGAAAGAACATGTGAGCAAAAGGCC
AGCAAAAGGCCAGGAACCGTAAAAAGGCCGCGTTGCTGGCGTTTTTCCATAGGCTCCGCCCCCCTGACGA
GCATCACAAAAATCGACGCTCAAGTCAGAGGTGGCGAAACCCGACAGGACTATAAAGATACCAGGCGTTT
CCCCCTGGAAGCTCCCTCGTGCGCTCTCCTGTTCCGACCCTGCCGCTTACCGGATACCTGTCCGCCTTTC
TCCCTTCGGGAAGCGTGGCGCTTTCTCATAGCTCACGCTGTAGGTATCTCAGTTCGGTGTAGGTCGTTCG
CTCCAAGCTGGGCTGTGTGCACGAACCCCCCGTTCAGCCCGACCGCTGCGCCTTATCCGGTAACTATCGT
CTTGAGTCCAACCCGGTAAGACACGACTTATCGCCACTGGCAGCAGCCACTGGTAACAGGATTAGCAGAG
CGAGGTATGTAGGCGGTGCTACAGAGTTCTTGAAGTGGTGGCCTAACTACGGCTACACTAGAAGGACAGT
ATTTGGTATCTGCGCTCTGCTGAAGCCAGTTACCTTCGGAAAAAGAGTTGGTAGCTCTTGATCCGGCAAA
CAAACCACCGCTGGTAGCGGTGGTTTTTTTGTTTGCAAGCAGCAGATTACGCGCAGAAAAAAAGGATCTC
AAGAAGATCCTTTGATCTTTTCTACGGGGTCTGACGCTCAGTGGAACGAAAACTCACGTTAAGGGATTTT
GGTCATGAACAATAAAACTGTCTGCTTACATAAACAGTAATACAAGGGGTGTTATGAGCCATATTCAACG
GGAAACGTCTTGCTCTAGGCCGCGATTAAATTCCAACATGGATGCTGATTTATATGGGTATAAATGGGCT
CGCGATAATGTCGGGCAATCAGGTGCGACAATCTATCGATTGTATGGGAAGCCCGATGCGCCAGAGTTGT
TTCTGAAACATGGCAAAGGTAGCGTTGCCAATGATGTTACAGATGAGATGGTCAGACTAAACTGGCTGAC
GGAATTTATGCCTCTTCCGACCATCAAGCATTTTATCCGTACTCCTGATGATGCATGGTTACTCACCACT
GCGATCCCCGGGAAAACAGCATTCCAGGTATTAGAAGAATATCCTGATTCAGGTGAAAATATTGTTGATG
CGCTGGCAGTGTTCCTGCGCCGGTTGCATTCGATTCCTGTTTGTAATTGTCCTTTTAACAGCGATCGCGT
ATTTCGTCTCGCTCAGGCGCAATCACGAATGAATAACGGTTTGGTTGATGCGAGTGATTTTGATGACGAG
CGTAATGGCTGGCCTGTTGAACAAGTCTGGAAAGAAATGCATAAACTTTTGCCATTCTCACCGGATTCAG
TCGTCACTCATGGTGATTTCTCACTTGATAACCTTATTTTTGACGAGGGGAAATTAATAGGTTGTATTGA
TGTTGGACGAGTCGGAATCGCAGACCGATACCAGGATCTTGCCATCCTATGGAACTGCCTCGGTGAGTTT
TCTCCTTCATTACAGAAACGGCTTTTTCAAAAATATGGTATTGATAATCCTGATATGAATAAATTGCAGT
TTCATTTGATGCTCGATGAGTTTTTCTAAGAATTAATTCATGAGCGGATACATATTTGAATGTATTTAGA
AAAATAAACAAATAGGGGTTCCGCGCACATTTCCCCGAAAAGTGCCACCTAAATTGTAAGCGTTAATATT
TTGTTAAAATTCGCGTTAAATTTTTGTTAAATCAGCTCATTTTTTAACCAATAGGCCGAAATCGGCAAAA
TCCCTTATAAATCAAAAGAATAGACCGAGATAGGGT
[37 nt withheld, positions 2697-2733]
AAAGAACGTGGACTCCAACGTCAAAGG
[49 nt withheld, positions 2761-2809]
T
[91 nt withheld, positions 2811-2901]
G
[124 nt withheld, positions 2903-3026]
CCCATTCGCCAATCCGGATATAGTTCCTCCTTTCAGCAAAAAACCCCTCAAGACCCGTTTAGAGGCCCCA
AGGGGTTATGCTAGTTATTGCTCAGCGGTGGCAGCAGCCAACTCAGCTTCCTTTCGGGCTTTGTTAGCAG
CCGGATCTCAGTGGTGGTGGTGGTGGTGCTCGAGTCATTACGAACCAATCAGGGTACACAGACGAGAGCC
TTCATCATACATCATTTCCATACCATCACGCGCCTCGCTGCCATGATCCATATGGGACACGATCTCGGAG
ATTTCTGCGCTAAACAGGTTGCACGTTTTAATCCATTTGATACGAACACCACCGGCGTGGCTCGAGTCGC
TCCAAAACGGCAGCTCGGTGCTATTCAAGTCAGAAACAACTTGCGCGTAGCCCAAAGCGTTATAGGTCTG
CTGCGCCACGAAGATGAAGTACACGCTAGCCTTCTTGTACGCGTCGGAGATGCGCTTTGAGCTGTCCTTT
TTGACTGCCCAAATGCTGGTCTTTTTCGCGTGGGCAATCGCAGTCTCGTTATCACATAGCATTATAAAAT
ATCTTGACCTTCCAGAGCCGCCAATCTGTTCACGGTGGGCTTCAATGATGTCGTTGTCTTCCATGTCCAG
GTCTTCCGGCGCTTGATCTGCCTGGATGCGAATACCGTCATACAGGAAACGCAGGCTATCCATTTCCTTG
CCCTGACGTTTGGCAAACGCTTCCATCAGGCGACGCAGCGGCGTGGTCTTTTTGATCTTAAAGAAAATTT
CAGAGCTGCCGTCACTAACTTTCAGGTTAATATGGGTTTCCGGTTTCACTTCCGGCTTGACTTCCGGCTT
TGCTTCTTGGTTGACTTCCGAATCTTGCAGGCTACCGTGGTGATGGTGATGGTGATGATGGTGATGAATC
TTCGCCATCATATGTATATCTCCTTCTTAAAGTTAAACAAAATTATTTCTAGAGGGGAATTGTTATCCGC
TCACAATTCCCCTATAGTGAGTCGTATTAATTTCGCGGGATCGAGATCGATCTCGATCCTCTACGCCGGA
CGCATCGTGGCCGGCATCACCGGCGCCACAGGTGCGGTTGCTGGCGCCTATATCGCCGACATCACCGATG
GGGAAGATCGGGCTCGCCACTTCGGGCTCATGAGCGCTTGTTTCGGCGTGGGTATGGTGGCAGGCCCCGT
GGCCGGGGGACTGTTGGGCGCCATCTCCTTGCATGCACCATTCCTTGCGGCGGCGGTGCTCAACGGCCTC
AACCTACTACTGGGCTGCTTCCTAATGCAGGAGTCGCATAAGGGAGAGCGTCGAGATCCCGGACACCATC
GAATGGCGCAAAACCTTTCGCGGTATGGCATGATAGCGCCCGGAAGAGAGTCAATTCAGGGTGGTGAATG
TGAAACCAGTAACGTTATACGATGTCGCAGAGTATGCCGGTGTCTCTTATCAGACCGTTTCCCGCGTGGT
GAACCAGGCCAGCCACGTTTCTGCGAAAACGCGGGAAAAAGTGGAAGCGGCGATGGCGGAGCTGAATTAC
ATTCCCAACCGCGTGGCACAACAACTGGCGGGCAAACAGTCGTTGCTGATTGGCGTTGCCACCTCCAGTC
TGGCCCTGCACGCGCCGTCGCAAATTGTCGCGGCGATTAAATCTCGCGCCGATCAACTGGGTGCCAGCGT
GGTGGTGTCGATGGTAGAACGAAGCGGCGTCGAAGCCTGTAAAGCGGCGGTGCACAATCTTCTCGCGCAA
CGCGTCAGTGGGCTGATCATTAACTATCCGCTGGATGACCAGGATGCCATTGCTGTGGAAGCTGCCTGCA
CTAATGTTCCGGCGTTATTTCTTGATGTCTCTGACCAGACACCCATCAACAGTATTATTTTCTCCCATGA
AGACGGTACGCGACTGGGCGTGGAGCATCTGGTCGCATTGGGTCACCAGCAAATCGCGCTGTTAGCGGGC
CCATTAAGTTCTGTCTCGGCGCGTCTGCGTCTGGCTGGCTGGCATAAATATCTCACTCGCAATCAAATTC
AGCCGATAGCGGAACGGGAAGGCGACTGGAGTGCCATGTCCGGTTTTCAACAAACCATGCAAATGCTGAA
TGAGGGCATCGTTCCCACTGCGATGCTGGTTGCCAACGATCAGATGGCGCTGGGCGCAATGCGCGCCATT
ACCGAGTCCGGGCTGCGCGTTGGTGCGGACATCTCGGTAGTGGGATACGACGATACCGAAGACAGCTCAT
GTTATATCCCGCCGTTAACCACCATCAAACAGGATTTTCGCCTGCTGGGGCAAACCAGCGTGGACCGCTT
GCTGCAACTCTCTCAGGGCCAGGCGGTGAAGGGCAATCAGCTGTTGCCCGTCTCACTGGTGAAAAGAAAA
ACCACCCTGGCGCCCAATACGCAAACCGCCTCTCCCCGCGCGTTGGCCGATTCATTAATGCAGCTGGCAC
GACAGGTTTCCCGACTGGAAAGCGGGCAGTGAGCGCAACGCAATTAATGTAAGTTAGCTCACTCATTAGG
CACCGGGATCTCGACCGATGCCCTTGAGAGCCTTCAACCCAGTCAGCTCCTTCCGGTGGGCGCGGGGCAT
GACTATCGTCGCCGCACTTATGACTGTCTTCTTTATCATGCAACTCGTAGGACAGGTGCCGGCAGCGCTC
TGGGTCATTTTCGGCGAGGACCGCTTTCGCTGGAGCGCGACGATGATCGGCCTGTCGCTTGCGGTATTCG
GAATCTTGCACGCCCTCGCTCAAGCCTTCGTCACTGGTCCCGCCACCAAACGTTTCGGCGAGAAGCAGGC
CATTATCGCCGGCATGGCGGCCCCACGGGTGCGCATGATCGTGCTCCTGTCGTTGAGGACCCGGCTAGGC
TGGCGGGGTTGCCTTACTGGTTAGCAGAATGAATCACCGATACGCGAGCGAACGTGAAGCGACTGCTGCT
GCAAAACGTCTGCGA
Features (pLannotate 1.2.2; 21 found; start..end, strand, type, name):
    336..527     +  CDS            rop: Rop protein, which maintains plasmids at low copy number; rop
    629..768     +  misc_feature   bom: basis of mobility region from pBR322
    954..1542    -  rep_origin     ori: high-copy-number ColE1/pMB1/pBR322/pUC origin of replication
   1664..2479    +  CDS            KanR: aminoglycoside phosphotransferase; aph(3')-Ia; confers resistance to kanamycin in bacteria or G418 (Geneticin®) in eukaryotes
   2488..2545    -  promoter       AmpR promoter (fragment): bla
   2598..3026    -  rep_origin     f1 ori (sequence partly withheld): f1 bacteriophage origin of replication; arrow indicates direction of (+) strand synthesis
   3063..3110    -  terminator     T7 terminator: transcription terminator for bacteriophage T7 RNA polymerase
   3118..3167    -  CDS            SET1 (fragment): solubility-enhancement tag derived from T7 phage gene 10B
   3177..3194    -  CDS            9xHis (fragment): 9xHis affinity tag
   3213..3608    -  CDS            mmi1 (fragment): MMI1_SCHPO - Experimental evidence at protein level: Swiss-Prot protein existence level 1. RNA-binding protein that recognizes and binds N6- methyladenosine (m6A)-containing RNAs, a modification present at internal sites of mRNAs and some non-coding RNAs (By similarity). Functions alone and as part of the erh1-mmi1 complex, to recruit the CCR4-NOT complex and the NURS complex to target RNAs (PubMed:26942678, PubMed:30651569, PubMed:31974447). Suppresses the meiotic program during vegetative growth and promotes the meiotic program during mating (PubMed:31974447). Binds to DSR (determinant of se
   3600..3896    -  CDS            SMT3: SMT3_YEAST - Experimental evidence at protein level: Swiss-Prot protein existence level 1. Not known; suppressor of MIF2 mutations. From Saccharomyces cerevisiae (strain ATCC 204508 / S288c) (Baker's yeast).
   3904..3923    -  CDS            7xHis (fragment): 6xHis affinity tag
   3955..3977    -  RBS            RBS: efficient ribosome binding site from bacteriophage T7 gene 10 (Olins and Rangwala, 1989)
   3992..4016    -  protein_bind   lac operator: The lac repressor binds to the lac operator to inhibit transcription in E. coli. This inhibition can be relieved by adding lactose or isopropyl-β-D-thiogalactopyranoside (IPTG). lac repressor encoded by lacI
   4017..4035    -  promoter       T7 promoter: promoter for bacteriophage T7 RNA polymerase
   4061..4340    +  CDS            TcR (fragment): tetracycline efflux protein; tet; confers resistance to tetracycline
   4348..4425    +  promoter       lacI promoter: lacI
   4426..5508    +  CDS            lacI: lac repressor; lacI; The lac repressor binds to the lac operator to inhibit transcription in E. coli. This inhibition can be relieved by adding lactose or isopropyl-β-D-thiogalactopyranoside (IPTG).
   5521..5542    +  protein_bind   CAP binding site: CAP binding activates transcription in the presence of cAMP. E. coli catabolite activator protein
   5557..5848    +  CDS            TcR (fragment): tetracycline efflux protein; tet; confers resistance to tetracycline
   5920..319     -  CDS            YPB1_ECOLX (across the origin): Protein predicted: Swiss-Prot protein existence level 4. From Escherichia coli.
