[The description below was written by a language model from this plasmid's Addgene catalogue record and pLannotate feature annotations shown in this document.]
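Description:
pAIP4_5EIP is a bacterial expression plasmid built on a pET29b backbone for producing a fragment of the Schizosaccharomyces pombe RNA-binding exosome specificity factor Mmi1 (meiotic mRNA interception protein 1) in Escherichia coli. It replicates from a ColE1/pMB1-type origin accompanied by the rop gene and the bom mobility region, carries an f1 phage origin, and is selected with kanamycin through the aph(3')-Ia gene. The catalogue lists it as high copy, although rop normally moderates copy number in pET-type vectors. Short tetracycline-resistance fragments annotated around lacI are pBR322-derived backbone remnants rather than functional markers.

The expression cassette is a standard T7lac arrangement: a T7 promoter followed by a lac operator and the T7 gene 10 ribosome binding site, with a plasmid-encoded lacI repressor keeping transcription off until IPTG induction in a host that supplies T7 RNA polymerase, and a T7 terminator at the end. The open reading frame begins with a polyhistidine tag (10xHis according to the record) fused to yeast Smt3, the SUMO homologue, followed directly by the roughly 384 bp Mmi1 insert, which was made from synthetic DNA and introduced by Golden Gate assembly through BsaI sites that were destroyed in cloning. The name 5EIP is not explained in the record. The feature table also detects a short His-tag fragment and a SET1 solubility-tag fragment downstream of the insert; whether these are translated is not stated.

The His-Smt3 fusion allows capture on an affinity resin and release of the target by a SUMO-specific protease, consistent with the associated work on high-throughput purification by protease elution.
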