Addgene plasmid #234188: pAIP4_5EIP
Purpose: Heterologous protein expression of RNA binding exosome specificity factor Mmi1 in Escherichia coli
Depositing lab: Christopher Bahl. Depositing organization: AI Proteins. Publication: Facile, high-throughput protein purification enabled by high-efficiency protease elution. Cárcamo Noriega EN, Truebridge IS, Teets FD 3rd, Bowman JW 3rd, Rodriguez N, Howard TA, Bahl CD. Protein Sci. 2026 Sep;35(9):e70746. doi: 10.1002/pro.70746. PubMed 42555168.
Backbone
  Vector backbone: pET29b
  Backbone size w/o insert (bp): 5679
  Vector type: Bacterial Expression
Growth in bacteria
  Bacterial resistance: Kanamycin, 50 μg/mL
  Growth temperature: 37°C
  Growth strain: DH10B
  Copy number: High Copy
Gene/Insert
  Gene/Insert name: 5EIP (alt names: MMI1_SCHPO; RNA binding exosome specificity factor Mmi1 (Meiotic mRNA interception protein 1))
  Species: S. pombe (fission yeast)
  Insert size (bp): 384
  Entrez Gene: mmi1 (a.k.a. SPCC736.12c)
  Promoter: T7
  Tag / fusion protein: 10x HisTag-Smt3 (N terminal on backbone)
  Cloning method: Golden Gate
  Sequencing primers: 5′ T7-promoter; 3′ T7-Term
Resource information
  A portion of this plasmid was derived from a plasmid made by: Synthetic DNA
Terms and licenses: Academic/Nonprofit Terms; Industry Terms
Depositor comments: 5' cloning site: BsaI (destroyed), 3' cloning site: BsaI (destroyed). RNA binding exosome specificity factor Mmi1 (Meiotic mRNA interception protein 1).
How to cite: pAIP4_5EIP was a gift from Christopher Bahl (Addgene plasmid # 234188 ; http://n2t.net/addgene:234188 ; RRID:Addgene_234188)
